Addgene plasmid #219348: SFFV-SOX17-Brd 435
Purpose: Transcription factor SOX17 with a specific barcode assigned.
Depositing lab: Filipe Pereira. Depositing organization: Center for Neuroscience and Cell Biology, University of Coimbra. Publication: A combinatorial transcription factor screening platform for immune cell reprogramming. Kurochkin I, Altman AR, Caiado I, Pertiga-Cabral D, Halitzki E, Minaeva M, Zimmermannova O, Henriques-Oliveira L, Klein D, Nair M, Oliveira D, Cajal LR, Knittel R, Feick C, Ringner M, Martin M, Cirovic B, Pires CF, Rosa FF, Sitnicka E, Theis FJ, Pereira CF. Cell Syst. 2026 Jan 21;17(1):101457. doi: 10.1016/j.cels.2025.101457. Epub 2026 Jan 14. PubMed 41539305.
Backbone
  Vector backbone: SFFV-MCS
  Backbone size w/o insert (bp): 6638
  Vector type: Lentiviral
Growth in bacteria
  Bacterial resistance: Ampicillin, 100 μg/mL
  Growth temperature: 37°C
  Growth strain: NEB Stable
  Copy number: High Copy
Gene/Insert
  Gene/Insert name: SOX17
  Species: H. sapiens (human)
  Insert size (bp): 1245
  Entrez Gene: SOX17 (a.k.a. VUR3)
  Promoter: The spleen focus-forming virus (SFFV) promoter
  Cloning method: Restriction Enzyme; 5′ cloning site Bsp119I (not destroyed); 3′ cloning site BstHI (not destroyed)
Terms and licenses: Academic/Nonprofit Terms; Industry Terms: Not Available to Industry
Depositor comments: Barcode sequence cloned into XbaI restriction site. Design of plasmid is as follows: SFFV-[TF sequence]-WPRE-[Barcode sequence].
How to cite: SFFV-SOX17-Brd 435 was a gift from Filipe Pereira (Addgene plasmid # 219348 ; http://n2t.net/addgene:219348 ; RRID:Addgene_219348)
