[The description below was written by a language model from this plasmid's Addgene catalogue record and pLannotate feature annotations shown in this document.]
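Description:
SFFV-SOX17-Brd 435 is a lentiviral expression plasmid built on the SFFV-MCS backbone that carries the human transcription factor SOX17 together with an assigned DNA barcode. It is propagated in E. coli through a high-copy ColE1/pUC-type origin with ampicillin selection (AmpR under its own bla promoter). The backbone also retains pBluescript-derived remnants such as an f1 origin, lacZα and lac regulatory fragments, and T7 and T3 promoters. The feature table shows no mammalian selection marker or fluorescent reporter.

The transfer cassette has a third-generation, self-inactivating layout. An RSV promoter drives a truncated HIV-1 5' LTR to produce the genomic RNA, followed by the Ψ packaging signal with a partial gag sequence, the RRE for Rev-dependent nuclear export, and the cPPT/CTS element that aids nuclear import. It ends in a ΔU3 3' LTR that disables LTR promoter activity after integration, with an SV40 polyadenylation signal and SV40 origin sequence downstream. Within this frame, the spleen focus-forming virus (SFFV) promoter drives the SOX17 coding sequence, which is flanked by multiple cloning site remnants. A WPRE follows to enhance transcript stability and expression. According to the depositor, the barcode sits after the WPRE in an XbaI site; it is not annotated as a separate feature, but this placement would put it in the transcribed region upstream of the 3' LTR.

The construct belongs to a barcoded transcription factor collection for combinatorial screening in immune cell reprogramming. There, the barcode allows the delivered factor to be identified in transduced cells.
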