Features (pLannotate 1.2.2; 29 found; start..end, strand, type, name):
     94..112     -  promoter       T7 promoter: promoter for bacteriophage T7 RNA polymerase
    120..275     +  CDS            lacZα (fragment): LacZα fragment of β-galactosidase; lacZ fragment
    280..708     +  rep_origin     f1 ori (sequence partly withheld): f1 bacteriophage origin of replication; arrow indicates direction of (+) strand synthesis
    761..865     +  promoter       AmpR promoter: bla
    866..1726    +  CDS            AmpR: β-lactamase; bla; confers resistance to ampicillin, carbenicillin, and related antibiotics
   1897..2485    +  rep_origin     ori: high-copy-number ColE1/pMB1/pBR322/pUC origin of replication
   2668..2760    +  CDS            lacI (fragment): lac repressor; lacI; The lac repressor binds to the lac operator to inhibit transcription in E. coli. This inhibition can be relieved by adding lactose or isopropyl-β-D-thiogalactopyranoside (IPTG).
   2773..2794    +  protein_bind   CAP binding site: CAP binding activates transcription in the presence of cAMP. E. coli catabolite activator protein
   2809..2839    +  promoter       lac promoter: promoter for the E. coli lac operon
   2847..2863    +  protein_bind   lac operator: The lac repressor binds to the lac operator to inhibit transcription in E. coli. This inhibition can be relieved by adding lactose or isopropyl-β-D-thiogalactopyranoside (IPTG). lac repressor encoded by lacI
   2908..2926    +  promoter       T3 promoter: promoter for bacteriophage T3 RNA polymerase
   2954..3180    +  promoter       RSV promoter: Rous sarcoma virus enhancer/promoter
   3181..3361    +  LTR            5' LTR (truncated): truncated 5' long terminal repeat (LTR) from HIV-1
   3408..3533    +  misc_feature   HIV-1 Ψ: packaging signal of human immunodeficiency virus type 1
   3517..3880    +  CDS            HIV-1 gag (fragment): gag protein from human immunodeficiency virus 1; gag
   4026..4259    +  misc_feature   RRE: The Rev response element (RRE) of HIV-1 allows for Rev-dependent mRNA export from the nucleus to the cytoplasm.
   4636..4736    +  CDS            Rev (fragment): human immunodeficiency virus 1 (HIV-1) Rev protein; rev; enhances nuclear export of unspliced and incompletely spliced viral mRNAs
   4755..4872    +  misc_feature   cPPT/CTS: central polypurine tract and central termination sequence of HIV-1
   4906..5307    +  promoter       SFFV promoter: spleen focus-forming virus long terminal repeat (LTR) promoter
   5317..5340    +  misc_feature   MCS (fragment): pBluescript multiple cloning site
   5365..6606    +  CDS            SOX17 (sequence withheld): SOX17_HUMAN - Experimental evidence at protein level: Swiss-Prot protein existence level 1. Acts as transcription regulator that binds target promoter DNA and bends the DNA. Binds to the sequences 5'-AACAAT-'3 or 5'- AACAAAG-3'. Modulates transcriptional regulation via WNT3A. Inhibits Wnt signaling. Promotes degradation of activated CTNNB1. Plays a key role in the regulation of embryonic development. Required for normal development of the definitive gut endoderm. Required for normal looping of the embryonic heart tube. Plays an important role in embryonic and postnatal vascular development, in
   6617..6642    +  misc_feature   MCS (fragment): pBluescript multiple cloning site
   6642..6701    +  CDS            S (fragment): HBSAG_WHV6 - Experimental evidence at transcript level: Swiss-Prot protein existence level 2. The middle envelope protein plays an important role in the budding of the virion. It is involved in the induction of budding in a nucleocapsid independent way. In this process the majority of envelope proteins bud to form subviral lipoprotein particles of 22 nm of diameter that do not contain a nucleocapsid (By similarity). From Woodchuck hepatitis B virus (isolate w64/pWS23) (WHV).
   6833..7236    +  misc_feature   WPRE: woodchuck hepatitis virus posttranscriptional regulatory element
   7294..7353    +  CDS            nef (fragment): NEF_HV1Z2 - Experimental evidence at protein level: Swiss-Prot protein existence level 1. Extracellular Nef protein targets CD4(+) T-lymphocytes for apoptosis by interacting with CXCR4 surface receptors. From Human immunodeficiency virus type 1 group M subtype D (isolate Z2/CDC-Z34) (HIV-1).
   7355..7588    +  LTR            3' LTR (ΔU3): self-inactivating 3' long terminal repeat (LTR) from HIV-1
   7660..7781    +  polyA_signal   SV40 poly(A) signal: SV40 polyadenylation signal
   7800..7821    +  rep_origin     SV40 ori (fragment): SV40 origin of replication
   7821..73      +  rep_origin     SV40 ori (across the origin): SV40 origin of replication
>Addgene plasmid #219348 | SFFV-SOX17-Brd 435 | addgene full sequence | sequence record 449086 | Addgene NGS Result
ATTTATGCAGAGGCCGAGGCCGCCTCGGCCTCTGAGCTATTCCAGAAGTAGTGAGGAGGCTTTTTTGGAG
GCCTAGGGACGTACCCAATTCGCCCTATAGTGAGTCGTATTACGCGCGCTCACTGGCCGTCGTTTTACAA
CGTCGTGACTGGGAAAACCCTGGCGTTACCCAACTTAATCGCCTTGCAGCACATCCCCCTTTCGCCAGCT
GGCGTAATAGCGAAGAGGCCCGCACCGATCGCCCTTCCCAACAGTTGCGCAGCCTGAATGGCGAATGGG
[124 nt withheld, positions 280-403]
C
[91 nt withheld, positions 405-495]
A
[49 nt withheld, positions 497-545]
CCTTTGACGTTGGAGTCCACGTTCTTT
[37 nt withheld, positions 573-609]
ACCCTATCTCGGTCTATTCTTTTGATTTATAAGGGATTTTGCCGATTTCGGCCTATTGGTTAAAAAATGA
GCTGATTTAACAAAAATTTAACGCGAATTTTAACAAAATATTAACGCTTACAATTTAGGTGGCACTTTTC
GGGGAAATGTGCGCGGAACCCCTATTTGTTTATTTTTCTAAATACATTCAAATATGTATCCGCTCATGAG
ACAATAACCCTGATAAATGCTTCAATAATATTGAAAAAGGAAGAGTATGAGTATTCAACATTTCCGTGTC
GCCCTTATTCCCTTTTTTGCGGCATTTTGCCTTCCTGTTTTTGCTCACCCAGAAACGCTGGTGAAAGTAA
AAGATGCTGAAGATCAGTTGGGTGCACGAGTGGGTTACATCGAACTGGATCTCAACAGCGGTAAGATCCT
TGAGAGTTTTCGCCCCGAAGAACGTTTTCCAATGATGAGCACTTTTAAAGTTCTGCTATGTGGCGCGGTA
TTATCCCGTATTGACGCCGGGCAAGAGCAACTCGGTCGCCGCATACACTATTCTCAGAATGACTTGGTTG
AGTACTCACCAGTCACAGAAAAGCATCTTACGGATGGCATGACAGTAAGAGAATTATGCAGTGCTGCCAT
AACCATGAGTGATAACACTGCGGCCAACTTACTTCTGACAACGATCGGAGGACCGAAGGAGCTAACCGCT
TTTTTGCACAACATGGGGGATCATGTAACTCGCCTTGATCGTTGGGAACCGGAGCTGAATGAAGCCATAC
CAAACGACGAGCGTGACACCACGATGCCTGTAGCAATGGCAACAACGTTGCGCAAACTATTAACTGGCGA
ACTACTTACTCTAGCTTCCCGGCAACAATTAATAGACTGGATGGAGGCGGATAAAGTTGCAGGACCACTT
CTGCGCTCGGCCCTTCCGGCTGGCTGGTTTATTGCTGATAAATCTGGAGCCGGTGAGCGTGGGTCTCGCG
GTATCATTGCAGCACTGGGGCCAGATGGTAAGCCCTCCCGTATCGTAGTTATCTACACGACGGGGAGTCA
GGCAACTATGGATGAACGAAATAGACAGATCGCTGAGATAGGTGCCTCACTGATTAAGCATTGGTAACTG
TCAGACCAAGTTTACTCATATATACTTTAGATTGATTTAAAACTTCATTTTTAATTTAAAAGGATCTAGG
TGAAGATCCTTTTTGATAATCTCATGACCAAAATCCCTTAACGTGAGTTTTCGTTCCACTGAGCGTCAGA
CCCCGTAGAAAAGATCAAAGGATCTTCTTGAGATCCTTTTTTTCTGCGCGTAATCTGCTGCTTGCAAACA
AAAAAACCACCGCTACCAGCGGTGGTTTGTTTGCCGGATCAAGAGCTACCAACTCTTTTTCCGAAGGTAA
CTGGCTTCAGCAGAGCGCAGATACCAAATACTGTTCTTCTAGTGTAGCCGTAGTTAGGCCACCACTTCAA
GAACTCTGTAGCACCGCCTACATACCTCGCTCTGCTAATCCTGTTACCAGTGGCTGCTGCCAGTGGCGAT
AAGTCGTGTCTTACCGGGTTGGACTCAAGACGATAGTTACCGGATAAGGCGCAGCGGTCGGGCTGAACGG
GGGGTTCGTGCACACAGCCCAGCTTGGAGCGAACGACCTACACCGAACTGAGATACCTACAGCGTGAGCT
ATGAGAAAGCGCCACGCTTCCCGAAGGGAGAAAGGCGGACAGGTATCCGGTAAGCGGCAGGGTCGGAACA
GGAGAGCGCACGAGGGAGCTTCCAGGGGGAAACGCCTGGTATCTTTATAGTCCTGTCGGGTTTCGCCACC
TCTGACTTGAGCGTCGATTTTTGTGATGCTCGTCAGGGGGGCGGAGCCTATGGAAAAACGCCAGCAACGC
GGCCTTTTTACGGTTCCTGGCCTTTTGCTGGCCTTTTGCTCACATGTTCTTTCCTGCGTTATCCCCTGAT
TCTGTGGATAACCGTATTACCGCCTTTGAGTGAGCTGATACCGCTCGCCGCAGCCGAACGACCGAGCGCA
GCGAGTCAGTGAGCGAGGAAGCGGAAGAGCGCCCAATACGCAAACCGCCTCTCCCCGCGCGTTGGCCGAT
TCATTAATGCAGCTGGCACGACAGGTTTCCCGACTGGAAAGCGGGCAGTGAGCGCAACGCAATTAATGTG
AGTTAGCTCACTCATTAGGCACCCCAGGCTTTACACTTTATGCTTCCGGCTCGTATGTTGTGTGGAATTG
TGAGCGGATAACAATTTCACACAGGAAACAGCTATGACCATGATTACGCCAAGCGCGCAATTAACCCTCA
CTAAAGGGAACAAAAGCTGGAGCTGCAAGCTTAATGTAGTCTTATGCAATACTCTTGTAGTCTTGCAACA
TGGTAACGATGAGTTAGCAACATGCCTTACAAGGAGAGAAAAAGCACCGTGCATGCCGATTGGTGGAAGT
AAGGTGGTACGATCGTGCCTTATTAGGAAGGCAACAGACGGGTCTGACATGGATTGGACGAACCACTGAA
TTGCCGCATTGCAGAGATATTGTATTTAAGTGCCTAGCTCGATACATAAACGGGTCTCTCTGGTTAGACC
AGATCTGAGCCTGGGAGCTCTCTGGCTAACTAGGGAACCCACTGCTTAAGCCTCAATAAAGCTTGCCTTG
AGTGCTTCAAGTAGTGTGTGCCCGTCTGTTGTGTGACTCTGGTAACTAGAGATCCCTCAGACCCTTTTAG
TCAGTGTGGAAAATCTCTAGCAGTGGCGCCCGAACAGGGACTTGAAAGCGAAAGGGAAACCAGAGGAGCT
CTCTCGACGCAGGACTCGGCTTGCTGAAGCGCGCACGGCAAGAGGCGAGGGGCGGCGACTGGTGAGTACG
CCAAAAATTTTGACTAGCGGAGGCTAGAAGGAGAGAGATGGGTGCGAGAGCGTCAGTATTAAGCGGGGGA
GAATTAGATCGCGATGGGAAAAAATTCGGTTAAGGCCAGGGGGAAAGAAAAAATATAAATTAAAACATAT
AGTATGGGCAAGCAGGGAGCTAGAACGATTCGCAGTTAATCCTGGCCTGTTAGAAACATCAGAAGGCTGT
AGACAAATACTGGGACAGCTACAACCATCCCTTCAGACAGGATCAGAAGAACTTAGATCATTATATAATA
CAGTAGCAACCCTCTATTGTGTGCATCAAAGGATAGAGATAAAAGACACCAAGGAAGCTTTAGACAAGAT
AGAGGAAGAGCAAAACAAAAGTAAGACCACCGCACAGCAAGCGGCCGCTGATCTTCAGACCTGGAGGAGG
AGATATGAGGGACAATTGGAGAAGTGAATTATATAAATATAAAGTAGTAAAAATTGAACCATTAGGAGTA
GCACCCACCAAGGCAAAGAGAAGAGTGGTGCAGAGAGAAAAAAGAGCAGTGGGAATAGGAGCTTTGTTCC
TTGGGTTCTTGGGAGCAGCAGGAAGCACTATGGGCGCAGCGTCAATGACGCTGACGGTACAGGCCAGACA
ATTATTGTCTGGTATAGTGCAGCAGCAGAACAATTTGCTGAGGGCTATTGAGGCGCAACAGCATCTGTTG
CAACTCACAGTCTGGGGCATCAAGCAGCTCCAGGCAAGAATCCTGGCTGTGGAAAGATACCTAAAGGATC
AACAGCTCCTGGGGATTTGGGGTTGCTCTGGAAAACTCATTTGCACCACTGCTGTGCCTTGGAATGCTAG
TTGGAGTAATAAATCTCTGGAACAGATTTGGAATCACACGACCTGGATGGAGTGGGACAGAGAAATTAAC
AATTACACAAGCTTAATACACTCCTTAATTGAAGAATCGCAAAACCAGCAAGAAAAGAATGAACAAGAAT
TATTGGAATTAGATAAATGGGCAAGTTTGTGGAATTGGTTTAACATAACAAATTGGCTGTGGTATATAAA
ATTATTCATAATGATAGTAGGAGGCTTGGTAGGTTTAAGAATAGTTTTTGCTGTACTTTCTATAGTGAAT
AGAGTTAGGCAGGGATATTCACCATTATCGTTTCAGACCCACCTCCCAACCCCGAGGGGACCCGACAGGC
CCGAAGGAATAGAAGAAGAAGGTGGAGAGAGAGACAGAGACAGATCCATTCGATTAGTGAACGGATCTCG
ACGGTATCGGTTAACTTTTAAAAGAAAAGGGGGGATTGGGGGGTACAGTGCAGGGGAAAGAATAGTAGAC
ATAATAGCAACAGACATACAAACTAAAGAATTACAAAAACAAATTACAAAAATTCAAAATTTTATCGATC
ACGAGACTAGCCTCGAGCTGGCTGCAGTAACGCCATTTTGCAAGGCATGGAAAAATACCAAACCAAGAAT
AGAGAAGTTCAGATCAAGGGCGGGTACATGAAAATAGCTAACGTTGGGCCAAACAGGATATCTGCGGTGA
GCAGTTTCGGCCCCGGCCCGGGGCCAAGAACAGATGGTCACCGCAGTTTCGGCCCCGGCCCGAGGCCAAG
AACAGATGGTCCCCAGATATGGCCCAACCCTCAGCAGTTTCTTAAGACCCATCAGATGTTTCCAGGCTCC
CCCAAGGACCTGAAATGACCCTGCGCCTTATTTGAATTAACCAATCAGCCTGCTTCTCGCTTCTGTTCGC
GCGCTTCTGCTTCCCGAGCTCTATAAAAGAGCTCACAACCCCTCACTCGGCGCGCCAGTCCTCCGACAGA
CTGAGTCGGCCGGTCGAATCAAGCTTATCGATACCGTCGACGGATCCGCTAGCCCGCGGTTCGAA
[1242 nt withheld, positions 5365-6606]
TAGACCGGTCGGATCCCCCGGGCTGCAGGAATTCGAGCATCTTACCGCCATTTATTCCCATATTTGTTCT
GTTTTTCTTGATTTGGGTATACATTTAAATGTTAATAAAACAAAATGGTGGGGCAATCATTTACATTTTT
AGGGATATGTAATTACTAGTTCAGGTGTATTGCCACAAGACAAACATGTTAAGAAACTTTCCCGTTATTT
ACGCTCTGTTCCTGTTAATCAACCTCTGGATTACAAAATTTGTGAAAGATTGACTGATATTCTTAACTAT
GTTGCTCCTTTTACGCTGTGTGGATATGCTGCTTTAATGCCTCTGTATCATGCTATTGCTTCCCGTACGG
CTTTCGTTTTCTCCTCCTTGTATAAATCCTGGTTGCTGTCTCTTTATGAGGAGTTGTGGCCCGTTGTCCG
TCAACGTGGCGTGGTGTGCTCTGTGTTTGCTGACGCAACCCCCACTGGCTGGGGCATTGCCACCACCTGT
CAACTCCTTTCTGGGACTTTCGCTTTCCCCCTCCCGATCGCCACGGCAGAACTCATCGCCGCCTGCCTTG
CCCGCTGCTGGACAGGGGCTAGGTTGCTGGGCACTGATAATTCCGTGGTGTTGTCGGGGAAGCTGACGTC
CTTTGCAATTCGATATCAAGCTGTACCTTCTAGATGTACAAAGGAACTAGCGCTTCTAGACCAATGACTT
ACAAGGCAGCTGTAGATCTTAGCCACTTTTTAAAAGAAAAGGGGGGACTGGAAGGGCTAATTCACTCCCA
ACGAAGACAAGATCTGCTTTTTGCTTGTACTGGGTCTCTCTGGTTAGACCAGATCTGAGCCTGGGAGCTC
TCTGGCTAACTAGGGAACCCACTGCTTAAGCCTCAATAAAGCTTGCCTTGAGTGCTTCAAGTAGTGTGTG
CCCGTCTGTTGTGTGACTCTGGTAACTAGAGATCCCTCAGACCCTTTTAGTCAGTGTGGAAAATCTCTAG
CAGTAGTAGTTCATGTCATCTTATTATTCAGTATTTATAACTTGCAAAGAAATGAATATCAGAGAGTGAG
AGGAACTTGTTTATTGCAGCTTATAATGGTTACAAATAAAGCAATAGCATCACAAATTTCACAAATAAAG
CATTTTTTTCACTGCATTCTAGTTGTGGTTTGTCCAAACTCATCAATGTATCTTATCATGTCTGGCTCTA
GCTATCCCGCCCCTAACTCCGCCCATCCCGCCCCTAACTCCGCCCAGTTCCGCCCATTCTCCGCCCCATG
GCTGACTAATTTTTTTT
