>Addgene plasmid #219348 | SFFV-SOX17-Brd 435 | depositor partial sequence | sequence record 428524 | TF ORF
[1242 nt withheld, positions 1-1242]
TAG
