>Addgene plasmid #219348 | SFFV-SOX17-Brd 435 | depositor partial sequence | sequence record 428525 | Barcode sequence
TGTACAAAGGAACTAGCGCT
